Addgene plasmid #174864: pCMV-Hs.cargo(Cas9)
Purpose: Expresses human Peg10 cargoRNA encoding SpCas9
Depositing lab: Feng Zhang. Depositing organization: Broad Institute. Publication: Mammalian retrovirus-like protein PEG10 packages its own mRNA and can be pseudotyped for mRNA delivery. Segel M, Lash B, Song J, Ladha A, Liu CC, Jin X, Mekhedov SL, Macrae RK, Koonin EV, Zhang F. Science. 2021 Aug 20;373(6557):882-889. doi: 10.1126/science.abg6155. PubMed 34413232.
Backbone
  Vector backbone: pcDNA3.1
  Total vector size (bp): 10649
  Vector type: Mammalian Expression
Growth in bacteria
  Bacterial resistance: Ampicillin, 100 μg/mL
  Growth temperature: 37°C
  Growth strain: NEB Stable
  Copy number: High Copy
Gene/Insert
  Gene/Insert name: SpCas9 flanked by HsPeg10 UTRs
  Species: H. sapiens (human); S.pyogenes
  Insert size (bp): 5200
  Promoter: CMV
  Tag / fusion protein: HA-SV40 NLS (N terminal on insert); SV40 NLS (C terminal on insert)
  Cloning method: Gibson Cloning
  Sequencing primers: 5′ CMV Forward
Terms and licenses: Academic/Nonprofit Terms; Industry Terms: Not Available to Industry
How to cite: pCMV-Hs.cargo(Cas9) was a gift from Feng Zhang (Addgene plasmid # 174864 ; http://n2t.net/addgene:174864 ; RRID:Addgene_174864)
