[The description below was written by a language model from this plasmid's Addgene catalogue record and pLannotate feature annotations shown in this document.]
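Description:
pCMV-Hs.cargo(Cas9) is a mammalian expression plasmid built on a pcDNA3.1 backbone (about 10.6 kb) that transcribes a "cargo" RNA in which the Streptococcus pyogenes Cas9 coding sequence is flanked by the untranslated regions of human PEG10. It is propagated in E. coli through a high-copy ColE1/pUC-type origin with ampicillin selection (AmpR under its own bla promoter), and it retains the usual pcDNA3.1 accessories: an f1 origin for single-stranded DNA production and an SV40 promoter-driven neomycin resistance cassette with an SV40 poly(A) signal, which could be used for G418 selection in mammalian cells.

Transcription of the payload is driven by the CMV immediate-early enhancer and promoter, with a T7 promoter just downstream, and is terminated by the bGH polyadenylation signal. The Cas9 open reading frame carries an N-terminal HA epitope and SV40 nuclear localization signal and a second SV40 NLS at the C terminus. The annotation software splits Cas9 into contiguous N- and C-terminal portions, but together these form one continuous coding sequence. The unannotated stretches between the T7 promoter and the HA tag, and between the end of Cas9 and the bGH signal, are where the PEG10 5′ and 3′ UTRs would be expected, although the feature table does not label them. Short hits such as the HIV-1 LTR, ble and lacI fragments appear to be partial matches rather than functional elements.

According to the associated work, PEG10 is a retrovirus-like protein that packages its own mRNA, so flanking Cas9 with the PEG10 UTRs is intended to let the Cas9 transcript be loaded into PEG10-derived, pseudotyped particles for mRNA delivery of the nuclease to recipient cells. The PEG10 protein and the pseudotyping fusogen are not encoded on this plasmid.
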