Features (pLannotate 1.2.2; 22 found; start..end, strand, type, name):
      1..380     +  enhancer       CMV enhancer: human cytomegalovirus immediate early enhancer
    381..584     +  promoter       CMV promoter: human cytomegalovirus (CMV) immediate early promoter
    580..613     +  LTR            5' LTR (truncated) (fragment): truncated 5' long terminal repeat (LTR) from HIV-1
    629..647     +  promoter       T7 promoter: promoter for bacteriophage T7 RNA polymerase
   1165..1192    +  CDS            3xHA (fragment): three tandem HA epitope tags
   1225..2826    +  CDS            Cas9(N): N-terminal portion of Streptococcus pyogenes Cas9 (Zetsche et al., 2015)
   2827..5325    +  CDS            Cas9(C): C-terminal portion of Streptococcus pyogenes Cas9 (Zetsche et al., 2015)
   5997..6221    +  polyA_signal   bGH poly(A) signal: bovine growth hormone polyadenylation signal
   6225..6246    +  promoter       SV40 promoter (fragment): SV40 enhancer and early promoter
   6267..6695    +  rep_origin     f1 ori (sequence partly withheld): f1 bacteriophage origin of replication; arrow indicates direction of (+) strand synthesis
   6709..7038    +  promoter       SV40 promoter: SV40 enhancer and early promoter
   7105..7896    +  CDS            neo: KKA2_KLEPN - Also known as kan, nptII. Experimental evidence at protein level: Swiss-Prot protein existence level 1. Resistance to kanamycin, neomycin, paromomycin, ribostamycin, butirosin and gentamicin B. From Klebsiella pneumoniae.
   7920..8078    +  CDS            ble (fragment): BLE_KLEPN - Experimental evidence at protein level: Swiss-Prot protein existence level 1. Binding protein with a strong affinity to the bleomycin family of antibiotics. Binds to CL990; an antimitotic-antibiotic compound. From Klebsiella pneumoniae.
   8073..8194    +  polyA_signal   SV40 poly(A) signal: SV40 polyadenylation signal
   8267..8283    -  protein_bind   lac operator: The lac repressor binds to the lac operator to inhibit transcription in E. coli. This inhibition can be relieved by adding lactose or isopropyl-β-D-thiogalactopyranoside (IPTG). lac repressor encoded by lacI
   8291..8321    -  promoter       lac promoter: promoter for the E. coli lac operon
   8336..8357    -  protein_bind   CAP binding site: CAP binding activates transcription in the presence of cAMP. E. coli catabolite activator protein
   8370..8462    -  CDS            lacI (fragment): lac repressor; lacI; The lac repressor binds to the lac operator to inhibit transcription in E. coli. This inhibition can be relieved by adding lactose or isopropyl-β-D-thiogalactopyranoside (IPTG).
   8645..9233    -  rep_origin     ori: high-copy-number ColE1/pMB1/pBR322/pUC origin of replication
   9404..10264   -  CDS            AmpR: β-lactamase; bla; confers resistance to ampicillin, carbenicillin, and related antibiotics
  10265..10369   -  promoter       AmpR promoter: bla
  10428..10480   -  misc_feature   bom (fragment): basis of mobility region from pBR322
>Addgene plasmid #174864 | pCMV-Hs.cargo(Cas9) | addgene full sequence | sequence record 342428 | Addgene NGS Result
GACATTGATTATTGACTAGTTATTAATAGTAATCAATTACGGGGTCATTAGTTCATAGCCCATATATGGA
GTTCCGCGTTACATAACTTACGGTAAATGGCCCGCCTGGCTGACCGCCCAACGACCCCCGCCCATTGACG
TCAATAATGACGTATGTTCCCATAGTAACGCCAATAGGGACTTTCCATTGACGTCAATGGGTGGAGTATT
TACGGTAAACTGCCCACTTGGCAGTACATCAAGTGTATCATATGCCAAGTACGCCCCCTATTGACGTCAA
TGACGGTAAATGGCCCGCCTGGCATTATGCCCAGTACATGACCTTATGGGACTTTCCTACTTGGCAGTAC
ATCTACGTATTAGTCATCGCTATTACCATGGTGATGCGGTTTTGGCAGTACATCAATGGGCGTGGATAGC
GGTTTGACTCACGGGGATTTCCAAGTCTCCACCCCATTGACGTCAATGGGAGTTTGTTTTGGCACCAAAA
TCAACGGGACTTTCCAAAATGTCGTAACAACTCCGCCCCATTGACGCAAATGGGCGGTAGGCGTGTACGG
TGGGAGGTCTATATAAGCAGAGCTCTCTGGCTAACTAGAGAACCCACTGCTTACTGGCTTATCGAAATTA
ATACGACTCACTATAGGGAGACCCAAGCTGGCTAGCGTTTAAAACCCTCCTCGGTGCAACCTATATAAGG
CTCACAGTCTGCGCTCCTGGTACACGCGCTTCAACTTCGGTTGGTGTGTGTCGAAGAAACCTGACTGCGC
CCTGAGGAGAACAGCGGAGAAGGTCCACCGAGCCTGGCGAAAGGTCCGCTGAGCGGGCTGTCGTCCGGAG
CCACTCCGGGCTGCGGAGCACCCAGTGGAGACCGCGCCTGGCTCAGGTGTGGGACCCCATCCTTCCTGTC
TTCGCAGAGGAGTCCTCGCGTGAAATAAGCGGGTTTTGAAAACAAAAAAAAGAAGGAGTGGAAGAGGGGG
CCAGGATCCAGGCCTCCATCCCCACAGAAGTGAAGCTACAGCTGGGAGGTCTCCTCCCACCCCAACCGTC
ACCCTGGGTCCCGACTGCCCACCTCCTCCTCCTCCCCCTCCCCCCAACAACAACAACAACAACAACTCCA
AGCACACCGGCCATAAGAGTGCGTGTGTCCCCAACGCCACCATGTACCCATACGATGTTCCAGATTACGC
TTCGCCGAAGAAAAAGCGCAAGGTCGAAGCGTCCGACAAGAAGTACAGCATCGGCCTGGACATCGGCACC
AACTCTGTGGGCTGGGCCGTGATCACCGACGAGTACAAGGTGCCCAGCAAGAAATTCAAGGTGCTGGGCA
ACACCGACCGGCACAGCATCAAGAAGAACCTGATCGGAGCCCTGCTGTTCGACAGCGGCGAAACAGCCGA
GGCCACCCGGCTGAAGAGAACCGCCAGAAGAAGATACACCAGACGGAAGAACCGGATCTGCTATCTGCAA
GAGATCTTCAGCAACGAGATGGCCAAGGTGGACGACAGCTTCTTCCACAGACTGGAAGAGTCCTTCCTGG
TGGAAGAGGATAAGAAGCACGAGCGGCACCCCATCTTCGGCAACATCGTGGACGAGGTGGCCTACCACGA
GAAGTACCCCACCATCTACCACCTGAGAAAGAAACTGGTGGACAGCACCGACAAGGCCGACCTGCGGCTG
ATCTATCTGGCCCTGGCCCACATGATCAAGTTCCGGGGCCACTTCCTGATCGAGGGCGACCTGAACCCCG
ACAACAGCGACGTGGACAAGCTGTTCATCCAGCTGGTGCAGACCTACAACCAGCTGTTCGAGGAAAACCC
CATCAACGCCAGCGGCGTGGACGCCAAGGCCATCCTGTCTGCCAGACTGAGCAAGAGCAGACGGCTGGAA
AATCTGATCGCCCAGCTGCCCGGCGAGAAGAAGAATGGCCTGTTCGGAAACCTGATTGCCCTGAGCCTGG
GCCTGACCCCCAACTTCAAGAGCAACTTCGACCTGGCCGAGGATGCCAAACTGCAGCTGAGCAAGGACAC
CTACGACGACGACCTGGACAACCTGCTGGCCCAGATCGGCGACCAGTACGCCGACCTGTTTCTGGCCGCC
AAGAACCTGTCCGACGCCATCCTGCTGAGCGACATCCTGAGAGTGAACACCGAGATCACCAAGGCCCCCC
TGAGCGCCTCTATGATCAAGAGATACGACGAGCACCACCAGGACCTGACCCTGCTGAAAGCTCTCGTGCG
GCAGCAGCTGCCTGAGAAGTACAAAGAGATTTTCTTCGACCAGAGCAAGAACGGCTACGCCGGCTACATT
GACGGCGGAGCCAGCCAGGAAGAGTTCTACAAGTTCATCAAGCCCATCCTGGAAAAGATGGACGGCACCG
AGGAACTGCTCGTGAAGCTGAACAGAGAGGACCTGCTGCGGAAGCAGCGGACCTTCGACAACGGCAGCAT
CCCCCACCAGATCCACCTGGGAGAGCTGCACGCCATTCTGCGGCGGCAGGAAGATTTTTACCCATTCCTG
AAGGACAACCGGGAAAAGATCGAGAAGATCCTGACCTTCCGCATCCCCTACTACGTGGGCCCTCTGGCCA
GGGGAAACAGCAGATTCGCCTGGATGACCAGAAAGAGCGAGGAAACCATCACCCCCTGGAACTTCGAGGA
AGTGGTGGACAAGGGCGCTTCCGCCCAGAGCTTCATCGAGCGGATGACCAACTTCGATAAGAACCTGCCC
AACGAGAAGGTGCTGCCCAAGCACAGCCTGCTGTACGAGTACTTCACCGTGTATAACGAGCTGACCAAAG
TGAAATACGTGACCGAGGGAATGAGAAAGCCCGCCTTCCTGAGCGGCGAGCAGAAAAAGGCCATCGTGGA
CCTGCTGTTCAAGACCAACCGGAAAGTGACCGTGAAGCAGCTGAAAGAGGACTACTTCAAGAAAATCGAG
TGCTTCGACTCCGTGGAAATCTCCGGCGTGGAAGATCGGTTCAACGCCTCCCTGGGCACATACCACGATC
TGCTGAAAATTATCAAGGACAAGGACTTCCTGGACAATGAGGAAAACGAGGACATTCTGGAAGATATCGT
GCTGACCCTGACACTGTTTGAGGACAGAGAGATGATCGAGGAACGGCTGAAAACCTATGCCCACCTGTTC
GACGACAAAGTGATGAAGCAGCTGAAGCGGCGGAGATACACCGGCTGGGGCAGGCTGAGCCGGAAGCTGA
TCAACGGCATCCGGGACAAGCAGTCCGGCAAGACAATCCTGGATTTCCTGAAGTCCGACGGCTTCGCCAA
CAGAAACTTCATGCAGCTGATCCACGACGACAGCCTGACCTTTAAAGAGGACATCCAGAAAGCCCAGGTG
TCCGGCCAGGGCGATAGCCTGCACGAGCACATTGCCAATCTGGCCGGCAGCCCCGCCATTAAGAAGGGCA
TCCTGCAGACAGTGAAGGTGGTGGACGAGCTCGTGAAAGTGATGGGCCGGCACAAGCCCGAGAACATCGT
GATCGAAATGGCCAGAGAGAACCAGACCACCCAGAAGGGACAGAAGAACAGCCGCGAGAGAATGAAGCGG
ATCGAAGAGGGCATCAAAGAGCTGGGCAGCCAGATCCTGAAAGAACACCCCGTGGAAAACACCCAGCTGC
AGAACGAGAAGCTGTACCTGTACTACCTGCAGAATGGGCGGGATATGTACGTGGACCAGGAACTGGACAT
CAACCGGCTGTCCGACTACGATGTGGACCATATCGTGCCTCAGAGCTTTCTGAAGGACGACTCCATCGAC
AACAAGGTGCTGACCAGAAGCGACAAGAACCGGGGCAAGAGCGACAACGTGCCCTCCGAAGAGGTCGTGA
AGAAGATGAAGAACTACTGGCGGCAGCTGCTGAACGCCAAGCTGATTACCCAGAGAAAGTTCGACAATCT
GACCAAGGCCGAGAGAGGCGGCCTGAGCGAACTGGATAAGGCCGGCTTCATCAAGAGACAGCTGGTGGAA
ACCCGGCAGATCACAAAGCACGTGGCACAGATCCTGGACTCCCGGATGAACACTAAGTACGACGAGAATG
ACAAGCTGATCCGGGAAGTGAAAGTGATCACCCTGAAGTCCAAGCTGGTGTCCGATTTCCGGAAGGATTT
CCAGTTTTACAAAGTGCGCGAGATCAACAACTACCACCACGCCCACGACGCCTACCTGAACGCCGTCGTG
GGAACCGCCCTGATCAAAAAGTACCCTAAGCTGGAAAGCGAGTTCGTGTACGGCGACTACAAGGTGTACG
ACGTGCGGAAGATGATCGCCAAGAGCGAGCAGGAAATCGGCAAGGCTACCGCCAAGTACTTCTTCTACAG
CAACATCATGAACTTTTTCAAGACCGAGATTACCCTGGCCAACGGCGAGATCCGGAAGCGGCCTCTGATC
GAGACAAACGGCGAAACCGGGGAGATCGTGTGGGATAAGGGCCGGGATTTTGCCACCGTGCGGAAAGTGC
TGAGCATGCCCCAAGTGAATATCGTGAAAAAGACCGAGGTGCAGACAGGCGGCTTCAGCAAAGAGTCTAT
CCTGCCCAAGAGGAACAGCGATAAGCTGATCGCCAGAAAGAAGGACTGGGACCCTAAGAAGTACGGCGGC
TTCGACAGCCCCACCGTGGCCTATTCTGTGCTGGTGGTGGCCAAAGTGGAAAAGGGCAAGTCCAAGAAAC
TGAAGAGTGTGAAAGAGCTGCTGGGGATCACCATCATGGAAAGAAGCAGCTTCGAGAAGAATCCCATCGA
CTTTCTGGAAGCCAAGGGCTACAAAGAAGTGAAAAAGGACCTGATCATCAAGCTGCCTAAGTACTCCCTG
TTCGAGCTGGAAAACGGCCGGAAGAGAATGCTGGCCTCTGCCGGCGAACTGCAGAAGGGAAACGAACTGG
CCCTGCCCTCCAAATATGTGAACTTCCTGTACCTGGCCAGCCACTATGAGAAGCTGAAGGGCTCCCCCGA
GGATAATGAGCAGAAACAGCTGTTTGTGGAACAGCACAAGCACTACCTGGACGAGATCATCGAGCAGATC
AGCGAGTTCTCCAAGAGAGTGATCCTGGCCGACGCTAATCTGGACAAAGTGCTGTCCGCCTACAACAAGC
ACCGGGATAAGCCCATCAGAGAGCAGGCCGAGAATATCATCCACCTGTTTACCCTGACCAATCTGGGAGC
CCCTGCCGCCTTCAAGTACTTTGACACCACCATCGACCGGAAGAGGTACACCAGCACCAAAGAGGTGCTG
GACGCCACCCTGATCCACCAGAGCATCACCGGCCTGTACGAGACACGGATCGACCTGTCTCAGCTGGGAG
GCGACAGCCCCAAGAAGAAGAGAAAGGTGGAGGCCAGCTAAATACCTGTCATGTCCTTCAGGATCTCTGC
CCTCAAAATTTATTCCTGTTCAGCTTCTCAATCAGTGACTGTGTGCTAAATTTTAGGCTACTGTATCTTC
AGGCCACCTGAGGCACATCCTCTCTGAAACGGCTATGGAAGGTTAGGGCCACTCTGGACTGGCACACATC
CTAAAGCACCAAAAGACCTTCAACATTTTCTGAGAGCAACAGAGTATTTGCCAATAAATGATCTCTCATT
TTTCCACCTTGACTGCCAATCTAACTAAAATAATTAATAAGTTTACTTTCCAGCCAGTCCTGGAAGTCTG
GGTTTTACCTGCCAAAACCTCCATCACCATCTAAATTATAGGCTGCCAAATTTGCTGTTTAACATTTACA
GAGAAGCTGATACAAACGCAGGAAATGCTGATTTCTTTATGGAGGGGGAGACGAGGAGGAGGAGGACATG
ACTTTTCTTGCGGTTTCGGTACCCTCTTTTTAAATCACTGGAGGACTGAGGCCTTATTAAGGAAGCCTTA
AGCTTGGTACCGAGCTCGGATCCACTAGTCCAGTGTGGTGGAATTCTGCAGATATCCAGCACAGTGGCGG
CCGCTCGAGTCTAGAGGGCCCGTTTAAACCCGCTGATCAGCCTCGACTGTGCCTTCTAGTTGCCAGCCAT
CTGTTGTTTGCCCCTCCCCCGTGCCTTCCTTGACCCTGGAAGGTGCCACTCCCACTGTCCTTTCCTAATA
AAATGAGGAAATTGCATCGCATTGTCTGAGTAGGTGTCATTCTATTCTGGGGGGTGGGGTGGGGCAGGAC
AGCAAGGGGGAGGATTGGGAAGACAATAGCAGGCATGCTGGGGATGCGGTGGGCTCTATGGCTTCTGAGG
CGGAAAGAACCAGCTGGGGCTCTAGGGGGTATCCCC
[124 nt withheld, positions 6267-6390]
C
[91 nt withheld, positions 6392-6482]
A
[49 nt withheld, positions 6484-6532]
CCTTTGACGTTGGAGTCCACGTTCTTT
[37 nt withheld, positions 6560-6596]
ACCCTATCTCGGTCTATTCTTTTGATTTATAAGGGATTTTGCCGATTTCGGCCTATTGGTTAAAAAATGA
GCTGATTTAACAAAAATTTAACGCGAATTAATTCTGTGGAATGTGTGTCAGTTAGGGTGTGGAAAGTCCC
CAGGCTCCCCAGCAGGCAGAAGTATGCAAAGCATGCATCTCAATTAGTCAGCAACCAGGTGTGGAAAGTC
CCCAGGCTCCCCAGCAGGCAGAAGTATGCAAAGCATGCATCTCAATTAGTCAGCAACCATAGTCCCGCCC
CTAACTCCGCCCATCCCGCCCCTAACTCCGCCCAGTTCCGCCCATTCTCCGCCCCATGGCTGACTAATTT
TTTTTATTTATGCAGAGGCCGAGGCCGCCTCTGCCTCTGAGCTATTCCAGAAGTAGTGAGGAGGCTTTTT
TGGAGGCCTAGGCTTTTGCAAAAAGCTCCCGGGAGCTTGTATATCCATTTTCGGATCTGATCAAGAGACA
GGATGAGGATCGTTTCGCATGATTGAACAAGATGGATTGCACGCAGGTTCTCCGGCCGCTTGGGTGGAGA
GGCTATTCGGCTATGACTGGGCACAACAGACAATCGGCTGCTCTGATGCCGCCGTGTTCCGGCTGTCAGC
GCAGGGGCGCCCGGTTCTTTTTGTCAAGACCGACCTGTCCGGTGCCCTGAATGAACTGCAGGACGAGGCA
GCGCGGCTATCGTGGCTGGCCACGACGGGCGTTCCTTGCGCAGCTGTGCTCGACGTTGTCACTGAAGCGG
GAAGGGACTGGCTGCTATTGGGCGAAGTGCCGGGGCAGGATCTCCTGTCATCTCACCTTGCTCCTGCCGA
GAAAGTATCCATCATGGCTGATGCAATGCGGCGGCTGCATACGCTTGATCCGGCTACCTGCCCATTCGAC
CACCAAGCGAAACATCGCATCGAGCGAGCACGTACTCGGATGGAAGCCGGTCTTGTCGATCAGGATGATC
TGGACGAAGAGCATCAGGGGCTCGCGCCAGCCGAACTGTTCGCCAGGCTCAAGGCGCGCATGCCCGACGG
CGAGGATCTCGTCGTGACCCATGGCGATGCCTGCTTGCCGAATATCATGGTGGAAAATGGCCGCTTTTCT
GGATTCATCGACTGTGGCCGGCTGGGTGTGGCGGACCGCTATCAGGACATAGCGTTGGCTACCCGTGATA
TTGCTGAAGAGCTTGGCGGCGAATGGGCTGACCGCTTCCTCGTGCTTTACGGTATCGCCGCTCCCGATTC
GCAGCGCATCGCCTTCTATCGCCTTCTTGACGAGTTCTTCTGAGCGGGACTCTGGGGTTCGAAATGACCG
ACCAAGCGACGCCCAACCTGCCATCACGAGATTTCGATTCCACCGCCGCCTTCTATGAAAGGTTGGGCTT
CGGAATCGTTTTCCGGGACGCCGGCTGGATGATCCTCCAGCGCGGGGATCTCATGCTGGAGTTCTTCGCC
CACCCCAACTTGTTTATTGCAGCTTATAATGGTTACAAATAAAGCAATAGCATCACAAATTTCACAAATA
AAGCATTTTTTTCACTGCATTCTAGTTGTGGTTTGTCCAAACTCATCAATGTATCTTATCATGTCTGTAT
ACCGTCGACCTCTAGCTAGAGCTTGGCGTAATCATGGTCATAGCTGTTTCCTGTGTGAAATTGTTATCCG
CTCACAATTCCACACAACATACGAGCCGGAAGCATAAAGTGTAAAGCCTGGGGTGCCTAATGAGTGAGCT
AACTCACATTAATTGCGTTGCGCTCACTGCCCGCTTTCCAGTCGGGAAACCTGTCGTGCCAGCTGCATTA
ATGAATCGGCCAACGCGCGGGGAGAGGCGGTTTGCGTATTGGGCGCTCTTCCGCTTCCTCGCTCACTGAC
TCGCTGCGCTCGGTCGTTCGGCTGCGGCGAGCGGTATCAGCTCACTCAAAGGCGGTAATACGGTTATCCA
CAGAATCAGGGGATAACGCAGGAAAGAACATGTGAGCAAAAGGCCAGCAAAAGGCCAGGAACCGTAAAAA
GGCCGCGTTGCTGGCGTTTTTCCATAGGCTCCGCCCCCCTGACGAGCATCACAAAAATCGACGCTCAAGT
CAGAGGTGGCGAAACCCGACAGGACTATAAAGATACCAGGCGTTTCCCCCTGGAAGCTCCCTCGTGCGCT
CTCCTGTTCCGACCCTGCCGCTTACCGGATACCTGTCCGCCTTTCTCCCTTCGGGAAGCGTGGCGCTTTC
TCATAGCTCACGCTGTAGGTATCTCAGTTCGGTGTAGGTCGTTCGCTCCAAGCTGGGCTGTGTGCACGAA
CCCCCCGTTCAGCCCGACCGCTGCGCCTTATCCGGTAACTATCGTCTTGAGTCCAACCCGGTAAGACACG
ACTTATCGCCACTGGCAGCAGCCACTGGTAACAGGATTAGCAGAGCGAGGTATGTAGGCGGTGCTACAGA
GTTCTTGAAGTGGTGGCCTAACTACGGCTACACTAGAAGAACAGTATTTGGTATCTGCGCTCTGCTGAAG
CCAGTTACCTTCGGAAAAAGAGTTGGTAGCTCTTGATCCGGCAAACAAACCACCGCTGGTAGCGGTGGTT
TTTTTGTTTGCAAGCAGCAGATTACGCGCAGAAAAAAAGGATCTCAAGAAGATCCTTTGATCTTTTCTAC
GGGGTCTGACGCTCAGTGGAACGAAAACTCACGTTAAGGGATTTTGGTCATGAGATTATCAAAAAGGATC
TTCACCTAGATCCTTTTAAATTAAAAATGAAGTTTTAAATCAATCTAAAGTATATATGAGTAAACTTGGT
CTGACAGTTACCAATGCTTAATCAGTGAGGCACCTATCTCAGCGATCTGTCTATTTCGTTCATCCATAGT
TGCCTGACTCCCCGTCGTGTAGATAACTACGATACGGGAGGGCTTACCATCTGGCCCCAGTGCTGCAATG
ATACCGCGAGACCCACGCTCACCGGCTCCAGATTTATCAGCAATAAACCAGCCAGCCGGAAGGGCCGAGC
GCAGAAGTGGTCCTGCAACTTTATCCGCCTCCATCCAGTCTATTAATTGTTGCCGGGAAGCTAGAGTAAG
TAGTTCGCCAGTTAATAGTTTGCGCAACGTTGTTGCCATTGCTACAGGCATCGTGGTGTCACGCTCGTCG
TTTGGTATGGCTTCATTCAGCTCCGGTTCCCAACGATCAAGGCGAGTTACATGATCCCCCATGTTGTGCA
AAAAAGCGGTTAGCTCCTTCGGTCCTCCGATCGTTGTCAGAAGTAAGTTGGCCGCAGTGTTATCACTCAT
GGTTATGGCAGCACTGCATAATTCTCTTACTGTCATGCCATCCGTAAGATGCTTTTCTGTGACTGGTGAG
TACTCAACCAAGTCATTCTGAGAATAGTGTATGCGGCGACCGAGTTGCTCTTGCCCGGCGTCAATACGGG
ATAATACCGCGCCACATAGCAGAACTTTAAAAGTGCTCATCATTGGAAAACGTTCTTCGGGGCGAAAACT
CTCAAGGATCTTACCGCTGTTGAGATCCAGTTCGATGTAACCCACTCGTGCACCCAACTGATCTTCAGCA
TCTTTTACTTTCACCAGCGTTTCTGGGTGAGCAAAAACAGGAAGGCAAAATGCCGCAAAAAAGGGAATAA
GGGCGACACGGAAATGTTGAATACTCATACTCTTCCTTTTTCAATATTATTGAAGCATTTATCAGGGTTA
TTGTCTCATGAGCGGATACATATTTGAATGTATTTAGAAAAATAAACAAATAGGGGTTCCGCGCACATTT
CCCCGAAAAGTGCCACCTGACGTCGACGGATCGGGAGATCTCCCGATCCCCTATGGTGCACTCTCAGTAC
AATCTGCTCTGATGCCGCATAGTTAAGCCAGTATCTGCTCCCTGCTTGTGTGTTGGAGGTCGCTGAGTAG
TGCGCGAGCAAAATTTAAGCTACAACAAGGCAAGGCTTGACCGACAATTGCATGAAGAATCTGCTTAGGG
TTAGGCGTTTTGCGCTGCTTCGCGATGTACGGGCCAGATATACGCGTT
